Addgene plasmid #53873: CLDN14_pCSdest
Depositing lab: Roger Reeves. Depositing organization: Johns Hopkins University and School of Medicine. Publication: Survey of Human Chromosome 21 Gene Expression Effects on Early Development in Danio rerio. Edie S, Zaghloul NA, Leitch CC, Klinedinst DK, Lebron J, Thole JF, McCallion AS, Katsanis N, Reeves RH. G3 (Bethesda). 2018 Jul 2;8(7):2215-2223. doi: 10.1534/g3.118.200144. PubMed 29760202.
Backbone
  Vector backbone: pCSDest
  Backbone manufacturer: Lawson Lab (Addgene Plasmid 22423)
  Backbone size w/o insert (bp): 4095
  Vector type: Mammalian Expression
Growth in bacteria
  Bacterial resistance: Ampicillin, 100 μg/mL
  Growth temperature: 37°C
  Growth strain: Top10
  Copy number: High Copy
Gene/Insert
  Gene/Insert name: CLDN14
  Species: H. sapiens (human)
  Insert size (bp): 720
  Entrez Gene: CLDN14 (a.k.a. DFNB29)
  Promoter: SP6 and CMV
  Cloning method: Gateway Cloning
  Sequencing primers: 5′ CMV-F; 3′ EBV-Rev
Terms and licenses: Academic/Nonprofit Terms; Industry Terms
Depositor comments: NM_012130
How to cite: CLDN14_pCSdest was a gift from Roger Reeves (Addgene plasmid # 53873 ; http://n2t.net/addgene:53873 ; RRID:Addgene_53873)
