[The description below was written by a language model from this plasmid's Addgene catalogue record.]
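Description:
CLDN14_pCSdest is an expression clone carrying the human CLDN14 coding sequence, an insert of about 720 bp, in the pCSDest Gateway destination vector, a backbone of about 4.1 kb before the insert is added. CLDN14, also known as DFNB29, encodes claudin-14, a member of the claudin family of tight-junction membrane proteins. The insert was introduced by Gateway recombination, so it is expected to be flanked by the att sites left by that reaction. The record is catalogued as a mammalian expression vector. It is maintained in E. coli as a high-copy plasmid under ampicillin selection. No selectable marker for eukaryotic cells, epitope tag or reporter fusion is listed, and no feature table is provided, so details such as the origin of replication and polyadenylation signal are not stated.

Two promoters are recorded upstream of the insert, CMV and SP6, and they give the construct two modes of use. The CMV promoter drives RNA polymerase II transcription after the DNA is delivered into vertebrate cells or embryos. The SP6 bacteriophage promoter allows in vitro transcription of sense mRNA from the same template, typically for microinjection.

The associated publication surveyed the effects of expressing human chromosome 21 genes on early zebrafish (Danio rerio) development. This clone therefore appears to be one member of a matched set of chromosome 21 open reading frames in the same backbone. Its likely purpose was overexpression of human CLDN14 in zebrafish embryos to screen for developmental phenotypes, although it is equally suited to transient expression in cultured cells.
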