>Addgene plasmid #53873 | CLDN14_pCSdest | addgene partial sequence | sequence record 153782 | CMV-F 5'-CGCAAATGGGCGGTAGGCGTG-3'
ACCGCCATTCTGCCTGGGGACGTCGGAGCAAGCTTGATTTAGGTGACACTATAGAATACAAGCTACTTGT
TCTTTTTGCAGGATCCCATCGATTCGAATTCAAGGATCACAAGTTTGTACAAAAAAGCAGGCACCATGGC
CAGCACGGCCGTGCAGCTTCTGGGCTTCCTGCTCAGCTTCCTGGGCATGGTGGGCACGTTGATCACCACC
ATCCTGCCGCACTGGCGGAGGACAGCGCACGTGGGCACCAACATCCTCACGGCCGTGTCCTACCTGAAAG
GGCTCTGGATGGAGTGTGTGTGGCACAGCACAGGCATCTACCAGTGCCAGATCTACCGATCCCTGCTGGC
GCTGCCCCAAGACCTCCAGGCTGCCCGCGCCCTCATGGTCATCTCCTGCCTGCTCTCGGGCATAGCCTGC
GCCTGCGCCGTCATCGGGATGAAGTGCACGCGCTGCGCCAAGGGCACACCCGCCAAGACCACCTTTGCCA
TCCTCGGCGGCACCCTCTTCATCCTGGCCGGCCTCCTGTGCATGGTGGCCGTCTCCTGGACCACCAACGA
CGTGGTGCAGAACTTCTACAACCCGCTGCTGCCCAGCGGCATGAAGTTTGAGATTGGCCAGGCCCTGTAC
CTGGGCTTCATCTCCTCGTCCCTCTCGCTCATTGGTGGCACCCTGCTTTGCCTGTCCTGCCAGGACGAGG
CACCCTACAGGCCCTACCAGGCCCCGCCCAGGGCCACCACGACCACTGCAAACACCGCACCTGCCTACCA
GCCACCAGCTGCCTACAAAGACAATCGGGCCCCCTCAGTGACCTCGGCCACGCACAGCGG
