>Addgene plasmid #53873 | CLDN14_pCSdest | addgene partial sequence | sequence record 153783 | EBV-Rev 5'-GTGGTTTGTCCAAACTCATC-3'
ATACGACTCACTATAGTTCTAGAGGCTCGAGAGGATCACCACTTTGTACAAGAAAGCTGGGTTCTACACG
TAGTCGTTCAGCCTGTACCCGCTGTGCGTGGCCGAGGTCACTGAGGGGGCCCGATTGTCTTTGTAGGCAG
CTGGTGGCTGGTAGGCAGGTGCGGTGTTTGCAGTGGTCGTGGTGGCCCTGGGCGGGGCCTGGTAGGGCCT
GTAGGGTGCCTCGTCCTGGCAGGACAGGCAAAGCAGGGTGCCACCAATGAGCGAGAGGGACGAGGAGATG
AAGCCCAGGTACAGGGCCTGGCCAATCTCAAACTTCATGCCGCTGGGCAGCAGCGGGTTGTAGAAGTTCT
GCACCACGTCGTTGGTGGTCCAGGAGACGGCCACCATGCACAGGAGGCCGGCCAGGATGAAGAGGGTGCC
GCCGAGGATGGCAAAGGTGGTCTTGGCGGGTGTGCCCTTGGCGCAGCGCGTGCACTTCATCCCGATGACG
GCGCAGGCGCAGGCTATGCCCGAGAGCAGGCAGGAGATGACCATGAGGGCGCGGGCAGCCTGGAGGTCTT
GGGGCAGCGCCAGCAGGGATCGGTAGATCTGGCACTGGTAGATGCCTGTGCTGTGCCACACACACTCCAT
CCAGAGCCCTTTCAGGTAGGACACGGCCGTGAGGATGTTGGTGCCCACGTGCGCTGTCCTCCGCCAGTGC
GGCAGGATGGTGGTGATCAACGTGCCCACCATGCCCAGGAAGCTGAGCAGGAAGCCCAGAAGCTGCACGG
CCGTGCTGGCCATGGTGCCTGCTTTTTTGTACAA
